Features (pLannotate 1.2.2; 12 found; start..end, strand, type, name):
    168..322     +  CDS            lacZα (fragment): LacZα fragment of β-galactosidase; lacZ fragment
    328..427     -  misc_feature   bom (fragment): basis of mobility region from pBR322
    529..564     -  CDS            rop (fragment): Rop protein, which maintains plasmids at low copy number; rop
    659..763     +  promoter       AmpR promoter: bla
    764..1624    +  CDS            AmpR: β-lactamase; bla; confers resistance to ampicillin, carbenicillin, and related antibiotics
   1795..2383    +  rep_origin     ori: high-copy-number ColE1/pMB1/pBR322/pUC origin of replication
   2566..2658    +  CDS            lacI (fragment): lac repressor; lacI; The lac repressor binds to the lac operator to inhibit transcription in E. coli. This inhibition can be relieved by adding lactose or isopropyl-β-D-thiogalactopyranoside (IPTG).
   2671..2692    +  protein_bind   CAP binding site: CAP binding activates transcription in the presence of cAMP. E. coli catabolite activator protein
   2707..2737    +  promoter       lac promoter: promoter for the E. coli lac operon
   2745..2761    +  protein_bind   lac operator: The lac repressor binds to the lac operator to inhibit transcription in E. coli. This inhibition can be relieved by adding lactose or isopropyl-β-D-thiogalactopyranoside (IPTG). lac repressor encoded by lacI
   2781..2868    +  ncRNA          His leader (fragment): Accession: RF00514 - Histidine operon leader
   2917..18      +  CDS            hisG (across the origin): HIS1_SALTY - Experimental evidence at protein level: Swiss-Prot protein existence level 1. Catalyzes the condensation of ATP and 5-phosphoribose 1- diphosphate to form N'-(5'-phosphoribosyl)-ATP (PR-ATP). Has a crucial role in the pathway because the rate of histidine biosynthesis seems to be controlled primarily by regulation of HisG enzymatic activity (By similarity). From Salmonella typhimurium (strain LT2 / SGSC1412 / ATCC 700720).
>Addgene plasmid | pTA-HUH Sequencing Result | analyzer sequence | sequence record 437865
ATCGAGAAGATGATGGAGTGATCTGACGCCTGATGGCGCTGCGCTTATCAGGCCTACGTAATGCGTTGAT
ATTTTGGGTTCTGTAGGCCGGATAAGGCGGAACCCTGTGATGGAGTAAAGACCATGAGCTTCAATACCCT
GATTGACTGGAACAGCCCCAAGCTTGGCACTGGCCGTCGTTTTACAACGTCGTGACTGGGAAAACCCTGG
CGTTACCCAACTTAATCGCCTTGCAGCACATCCCCCTTTCGCCAGCTGGCGTAATAGCGAAGAGGCCCGC
ACCGATCGCCCTTCCCAACAGTTGCGCAGCCTGAATGGCGAATGGCGCCTGATGCGGTATTTTCTCCTTA
CGCATCTGTGCGGTATTTCACACCGCATATGGTGCACTCTCAGTACAATCTGCTCTGATGCCGCATAGTT
AAGCCAGCCCCGACACCCGCCAACACCCGCTGACGCGCCCTGACGGGCTTGTCTGCTCCCGGCATCCGCT
TACAGACAAGCTGTGACCGTCTCCGGGAGCTGCATGTGTCAGAGGTTTTCACCGTCATCACCGAAACGCG
CGAGACGAAAGGGCCTCGTGATACGCCTATTTTTATAGGTTAATGTCATGATAATAATGGTTTCTTAGAC
GTCAGGTGGCACTTTTCGGGGAAATGTGCGCGGAACCCCTATTTGTTTATTTTTCTAAATACATTCAAAT
ATGTATCCGCTCATGAGACAATAACCCTGATAAATGCTTCAATAAKATTGAAAAAGGAAGAGTATGAGTA
TTCAACATTTCCGTGTCGCCCTTATTCCCTTTTTTGCGGCATTTTGCCTTCCTGTTTTTGCTCACCCAGA
AACGCTGGTGAAAGTAAAAGATGCTGAAGATCAGTTGGGTGCACGAGTGGGTTACATCGAACTGGATCTC
AACAGCGGTAAGATCCTTGAGAGTTTTCGCCCCGAAGAACGTTTTCCAATGATGAGCACTTTTAAAGTTC
TGCTATGTGGCGCGGTATTATCCCGTATTGACGCCGGGCAAGAGCAACTCGGTCGCCGCATACACTATTC
TCAGAATGACTTGGTTGAGTACTCACCAGTCACAGAAAAGCATCTTACGGATGGCATGACAGTAAGAGAA
TTATGCAGTGCTGCCATAACCATGAGTGATAACACTGCGGCCAACTTACTTCTGACAACGATCGGAGGAC
CGAAGGAGCTAACCGCTTTTTTGCACAACATGGGGGATCATGTAACTCGCCTTGATCGTTGGGAACCGGA
GCTGAATGAAGCCATACCAAACGACGAGCGTGACACCACGATGCCTGTAGCAATGGCAACAACGTTGCGC
AAACTATTAACTGGCGAACTACTTACTCTAGCTTCCCGGCAACAATTAATAGACTGGATGGAGGCGGATA
AAGTTGCAGGACCACTTCTGCGCTCGGCCCTTCCGGCTGGCTGGTTTATTGCTGATAAATCTGGAGCCGG
TGAGCGTGGSTCTCGMGGTATCATTGCAGCACTGGGGCCAGATGGTAAGCCCTCCCGTATCGTAGTTATC
TACACGACGGGGAGTCAGGCAACTATGGATGAACGAAATAGACAGATCGCTGAGATAGGTGCCTCACTGA
TTAAGCATTGGTAACTGTCAGACCAAGTTTACTCATATATACTTTAGATTGATTTAAAACTTCATTTTTA
ATTTAAAAGGATCTAGGTGAAGATCCTTTTTGATAATCTCATGACCAAAATCCCTTAACGTGAGTTTTCG
TTCCACTGAGCGTCAGACCCCGTAGAAAAGATCAAAGGATCTTCTTGAGATCCTTTTTTTCTGCGCGTAA
TCTGCTGCTTGCAAACAAAAAAACCACCGCTACCAGCGGTGGTTTGTTTGCCGGATCAAGAGCTACCAAC
TCTTTTTCCGAAGGTAACTGGCTTCAGCAGAGCGCAGATACCAAATACTGTTCTTCTAGTGTAGCCGTAG
TTAGGCCACCACTTCAAGAACTCTGTAGCACCGCCTACATACCTCGCTCTGCTAATCCTGTTACCAGTGG
CTGCTGCCAGTGGCGATAAGTCGTGTCTTACCGGGTTGGACTCAAGACGATAGTTACCGGATAAGGCGCA
GCGGTCGGGCTGAACGGGGGGTTCGTGCACACAGCCCAGCTTGGAGCGAACGACCTACACCGAACTGAGA
TACCTACAGCGTGAGCTATGAGAAAGCGCCACGCTTCCCGAAGGGAGAAAGGCGGACAGGTATCCGGTAA
GCGGCAGGGTCGGAACAGGAGAGCGCACGAGGGAGCTTCCAGGGGGAAACGCCTGGTATCTTTATAGTCC
TGTCGGGTTTCGCCACCTCTGACTTGAGCGTCGATTTTTGTGATGCTCGTCAGGGGGGCGGAGCCTATGG
AAAAACGCCAGCAACGCGGCCTTTTTACGGTTCCTGGCCTTTTGCTGGCCTTTTGCTCACATGTTCTTTC
CTGCGTTATCCCCTGATTCTGTGGATAACCGTATTACCGCCTTTGAGTGAGCTGATACCGCTCGCCGCAG
CCGAACGACCGAGCGCAGCGAGTCAGTGAGCGAGGAAGCGGAAGAGCGCCCAATACGCAAACCGCCTCTC
CCCGCGCGTTGGCCGATTCATTAATGCAGCTGGCACGACAGGTTTCCCGACTGGAAAGCGGGCAGTGAGC
GCAACGCAATTAATGTGAGTTAGCTCACTCATTAGGCACCCCAGGCTTTACACTTTATGCTTCCGGCTCG
TATGTTGTGTGGAATTGTGAGCGGATAACAATTTCACACAGGAAACAGCTATGACCATGATTACGAATTC
CGGATCTTCCAGTGGTGCATGAACGCATGAGAAAGCCCCCGGAAGATCATCTTCCGGGGGCTTTTTTTTT
GGCGCGCGATACAGACCGGTTCAGACAGGATAAAGAGGAACGCAGAATGTTAGACAACACCCGCTTACGC
ATAGCTATTCAGAAATCAGGCCGTTTAAGCGATGATTCACGAGAATTGCTGGCCCGCTGCGGCATAAAAA
TTAATTTACACACTCAGCGCCTGATTGCGATGGCGGAAAACATGCCGATTGATATCCTGCGCGTGCGTGA
TGATGACATTCCGGGTCTGGTAATGGATGGCGTGGTCGATCTCGGTATTATCGGCGAAAACGTGCTGGAA
GAAGAGCTACTCAACCGCCGCGCACAGGGCGAAGATCCACGCTATTTAACCCTGCGCCGTCTTGACTTCG
GCGGCTGCCGTTTATCGCTGGCAACACCGGTTGACGAAGCCTGGGACGGCCCGGCCGCGCTGGACGGTAA
ACGTATCGCTACCTCATATCCGCACCTCCTCAAACGCTACCTCGACCAGAAAGGCGTCTCTTTTAAATCG
TGTCTGTTAAATGGTTCTGTCGAAGTCGCGCCGCGCGCGGGGCTGGCCGACGCTATCTGCGATTTGGTCT
CTACCGGCGCGACGCTTGAAGCTAACGGCCTGCGTGAAGTCGAAGTTATCTACCGCTCTAAAGCCTGTCT
GATTCAGCGCGACGGTGAGATGGCACAGAGCAAGCAAGAGCTGATCGATAAATTGCTGACCCGTATTCAG
GGCGTGATTCAGGCGCGCGAATCGAAATACATCATGATGCACGCGCCAAGTGAACGCCTGGAAGAGGTTA
TCGCCCTGCTGCCAGGCGCCGAAAGGCCGACAATTCTGCCGCTGGCAGGCGAGCAACAGCGCGTGGCGAT
GCACATGGTCAGCAGCGAAACGTTGTTCTGGGAAACCATGGAGAAACTGAAAGCGCTTGGCGCCAGCTCG
ATTCTGGTACTGCCG
